Addgene plasmid #83928: hsDCX-pHAT
Purpose: hsDCX-pHAT N-terminal 6xHis-tag, C-terminal Strep-tagII
Depositing lab: Gary Brouhard. Depositing organization: McGill University. Publication: Doublecortin recognizes the 13-protofilament microtubule cooperatively and tracks microtubule ends. Bechstedt S, Brouhard GJ. Dev Cell. 2012 Jul 17;23(1):181-92. doi: 10.1016/j.devcel.2012.05.006. Epub 2012 Jun 21. PubMed 22727374.
Backbone
  Vector backbone: pHAT2
  Backbone manufacturer: Peränen J., Rikkonen M.,Hyvönen M., Kääriäinen L. (1996) T7 vectors with modified T7lac promoter for expression of proteins in
  Vector type: Bacterial Expression
Growth in bacteria
  Bacterial resistance: Ampicillin, 100 μg/mL
  Growth temperature: 37°C
  Growth strain: DH5alpha
  Copy number: High Copy
Gene/Insert
  Gene/Insert name: human Doublecortin isoform b (alt name: DCX isoform b)
  Species: H. sapiens (human)
  GenBank ID: NM_178152.2
  Entrez Gene: DCX (a.k.a. DBCN, DC, LISX, SCLH, XLIS)
  Tag / fusion protein: 6-His tag (N terminal on insert); Strep-TagII (C terminal on insert)
Resource information
  A portion of this plasmid was derived from a plasmid made by: hsDCX cDNA was a gift from Christopher A. Walsh (Boston Children's Hospital, Harvard Medical School)
Terms and licenses: Academic/Nonprofit Terms; Industry Terms: Not Available to Industry
How to cite: hsDCX-pHAT was a gift from Gary Brouhard (Addgene plasmid # 83928 ; http://n2t.net/addgene:83928 ; RRID:Addgene_83928)
