[The description below was written by a language model from this plasmid's Addgene catalogue record and pLannotate feature annotations shown in this document.]
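Description:
hsDCX-pHAT is a bacterial expression plasmid built on the pHAT2 backbone, one of a family of T7 vectors carrying a modified T7lac promoter. It is used to produce recombinant human doublecortin (DCX isoform b) in E. coli. The 5,571 bp plasmid replicates from a high-copy ColE1/pUC-type origin and is selected with ampicillin through the β-lactamase (AmpR) gene and its own promoter. The annotation also picks up fragments of f1/M13 phage origins, bom, rop, lacZα and pUC polylinker sequence. These look like remnants of the vector's construction history rather than functional parts.

The expression cassette starts with a T7 promoter directly followed by a lac operator, then the strong ribosome binding site from phage T7 gene 10. The open reading frame encodes an N-terminal 6xHis tag, the human DCX coding sequence and a C-terminal Strep-tag II, and a T7 terminator lies downstream. A full-length lacI gene driven by the lacIq promoter is carried on the plasmid and supplies abundant lac repressor. Transcription therefore stays off until it is induced with IPTG in a host that provides T7 RNA polymerase. A short SP6 promoter in the reverse orientation and a fragment annotated as a T7 gene 10-derived sequence sit between the tagged insert and the terminator.

Having a different affinity tag at each end allows sequential purification on metal-chelate and Strep-Tactin resins, which enriches for full-length protein. DCX is a microtubule-associated protein needed for neuronal migration during cortical development. The associated publication examines how doublecortin recognises 13-protofilament microtubules and tracks microtubule ends, which suggests the purified protein was intended for in vitro microtubule-binding studies.
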