Features (pLannotate 1.2.2; 24 found; start..end, strand, type, name):
      1..19      +  promoter       T7 promoter: promoter for bacteriophage T7 RNA polymerase
     19..43      +  protein_bind   lac operator: The lac repressor binds to the lac operator to inhibit transcription in E. coli. This inhibition can be relieved by adding lactose or isopropyl-β-D-thiogalactopyranoside (IPTG). lac repressor encoded by lacI
     56..78      +  RBS            RBS: efficient ribosome binding site from bacteriophage T7 gene 10 (Olins and Rangwala, 1989)
     92..109     +  CDS            7xHis (fragment): 6xHis affinity tag
    167..1261    +  CDS            DCX: DCX_HUMAN - Also known as DBCN, LISX. Experimental evidence at protein level: Swiss-Prot protein existence level 1. Microtubule-associated protein required for initial steps of neuronal dispersion and cortex lamination during cerebral cortex development. May act by competing with the putative neuronal protein kinase DCLK1 in binding to a target protein. May in that way participate in a signaling pathway that is crucial for neuronal interaction before and during migration, possibly as part of a calcium ion-dependent signal transduction pathway. May be part with PAFAH1B1/LIS-1 of overlapping, bu
   1277..1299    +  CDS            Strep-Tag II (fragment): peptide that binds Strep-Tactin®, an engineered form of streptavidin
   1316..1334    -  promoter       SP6 promoter: promoter for bacteriophage SP6 RNA polymerase
   1349..1398    +  CDS            SET1 (fragment): solubility-enhancement tag derived from T7 phage gene 10B
   1406..1453    +  terminator     T7 terminator: transcription terminator for bacteriophage T7 RNA polymerase
   1482..1548    +  CDS            lacZα (fragment): LacZα fragment of β-galactosidase; lacZ fragment
   1552..1773    -  rep_origin     M13 ori (fragment) (sequence partly withheld): M13 bacteriophage origin of replication; arrow indicates direction of (+) strand synthesis
   1774..1794    -  misc_feature   MCS (fragment): pUC18/19 multiple cloning site
   1793..1811    -  promoter       lac UV5 promoter (fragment): E. coli lac promoter with an "up" mutation
   1826..1847    -  protein_bind   CAP binding site: CAP binding activates transcription in the presence of cAMP. E. coli catabolite activator protein
   1860..2942    -  CDS            lacI: lac repressor; lacI; The lac repressor binds to the lac operator to inhibit transcription in E. coli. This inhibition can be relieved by adding lactose or isopropyl-β-D-thiogalactopyranoside (IPTG).
   2943..3020    -  promoter       lacIq promoter: lacI (mutant); In the lacIq allele, a single base change in the promoter boosts expression of the lacI gene about 10-fold.
   3020..3038    -  misc_feature   MCS (fragment): pUC18/19 multiple cloning site
   3039..3272    -  rep_origin     f1 ori (fragment) (sequence partly withheld): f1 bacteriophage origin of replication; arrow indicates direction of (+) strand synthesis
   3275..3374    -  misc_feature   bom (fragment): basis of mobility region from pBR322
   3476..3511    -  CDS            rop (fragment): Rop protein, which maintains plasmids at low copy number; rop
   3606..3710    +  promoter       AmpR promoter: bla
   3711..4571    +  CDS            AmpR: β-lactamase; bla; confers resistance to ampicillin, carbenicillin, and related antibiotics
   4742..5330    +  rep_origin     ori: high-copy-number ColE1/pMB1/pBR322/pUC origin of replication
   5513..5569    +  CDS            lacI (fragment): lac repressor; lacI; The lac repressor binds to the lac operator to inhibit transcription in E. coli. This inhibition can be relieved by adding lactose or isopropyl-β-D-thiogalactopyranoside (IPTG).
>Addgene plasmid #83928 | hsDCX-pHAT | depositor full sequence | sequence record 166106 | hsDCX-pHAT sequence 5571 bps
TAATACGACTCACTATAGGGAATTGTGAGCGGATAACAATTCCTCTAGCAATAATTTTGTTTAACTTTAA
GAAGGAGATATATCCATGAGTCATCACCATCACCATCACTCCATGCTGGAAGTTCTGTTCCAGGGGCCCA
CCATGGGTCGACAGCTGAGGGGAGCTATGGAACTTGATTTTGGACACTTTGACGAAAGAGATAAGACATC
CAGGAACATGCGAGGCTCCCGGATGAATGGGTTGCCTAGCCCCACTCACAGCGCCCACTGTAGCTTCTAC
CGAACCAGAACCTTGCAGGCACTGAGTAATGAGAAGAAAGCCAAGAAGGTACGTTTCTACCGCAATGGGG
ACCGCTACTTCAAGGGGATTGTGTACGCTGTGTCCTCTGACCGTTTTCGCAGCTTTGACGCCTTGCTGGC
TGACCTGACGCGATCTCTGTCCGACAACATCAACCTGCCTCAGGGAGTGCGTTACATTTACACCATTGAT
GGATCCAGGAAGATCGGAAGCATGGATGAACTGGAGGAAGGGGAAAGCTATGTCTGTTCCTCAGACAACT
TCTTTAAAAAGGTGGAGTACACCAAGAATGTCAATCCCAACTGGTCTGTCAACGTAAAAACATCTGCCAA
TATGAAAGCCCCCCAGTCTTTGGCTAGCAGCAACAGTGCACAGGCCAGGGAGAACAAGGACTTTGTGCGC
CCCAAGCTGGTTACCATCATCCGCAGTGGGGTGAAGCCTCGGAAGGCTGTGCGTGTGCTTCTGAACAAGA
AGACAGCCCACTCTTTTGAGCAAGTCCTCACTGATATCACAGAAGCCATCAAACTGGAGACCGGGGTTGT
CAAAAAACTCTACACTCTGGATGGAAAACAGGTAACTTGTCTCCATGATTTCTTTGGTGATGATGATGTG
TTTATTGCCTGTGGTCCTGAAAAATTTCGCTATGCTCAGGATGATTTTTCTCTGGATGAAAATGAATGCC
GAGTCATGAAGGGAAACCCATCAGCCACAGCTGGCCCAAAGGCATCCCCAACACCTCAGAAGACTTCAGC
CAAGAGCCCTGGTCCTATGCGCCGAAGCAAGTCTCCAGCTGACTCAGGTAACGACCAAGACGCAAACGGA
ACCTCCAGCAGCCAGCTCTCTACCCCCAAGTCTAAGCAGTCTCCCATCTCTACGCCCACCAGTCCTGGCA
GCCTCCGGAAGCACAAGGACCTGTACCTGCCTCTGTCCTTGGATGACTCGGACTCGCTTGGTGATTCCAT
GAGTTCCCCTCAGCCCTGGAGCCACCCGCAGTTCGAAAAATGAAAGCTTGAGTATTCTATAGTGTCACCT
AAATCCCAGCTTGATCCGGCTGCTAACAAAGCCCGAAAGGAAGCTGAGTTGGCTGCTGCCACCGCTGAGC
AATAACTAGCATAACCCCTTGGGGCCTCTAAACGGGTCTTGAGGGGTTTTTTGCTGAAAGGAGGAACTAT
ATCCGGATAACCTGGCGTAATAGCGAAGAGGCCCGCACCGATCGCCCTTCCCAACAGTTGCGCAGCCTGA
ATGGCGAATGGAAATTGTAAGCGTTAATATTTTGTTAAAATTCGCGTTAAATTTTTGTTAAATCAGCTCA
TTTTTTAACCAATAGGCCGAAATCGGCAAAATCCCTTATAAATCAAAAGAATAGACCGAGATAGTGT
[37 nt withheld, positions 1678-1714]
AAAGAACGTGGACTCCAACGTCAAAGG
[32 nt withheld, positions 1742-1773]
AGCTTGCATGCCTGCAGGTCGGAAGCATAAAGTGTAAAGCCTGGGGTGCCTAATGAGTGAGCTAACTTAC
ATTAATTGCGTTGCGCTCACTGCCCGCTTTCCAGTCGGGAAACCTGTCGTGCCAGCTGCATTAATGAATC
GGCCAACGCGCGGGGAGAGGCGGTTTGCGTATTGGGCGCCAGGGTGGTTTTTCTTTTCACCAGTGAGACG
GGCAACAGCTGATTGCCCTTCACCGCCTGGCCCTGAGAGAGTTGCAGCAAGCGGTCCACGCTGGTTTGCC
CCAGCAGGCGAAAATCCTGTTTGATGGTGGTTGACGGCGGGATATAACATGAGCTGTCTTCGGTATCGTC
GTATCCCACTACCGAGATATCCGCACCAACGCGCAGCCCGGACTCGGTAATGGCGCGCATTGCGCCCAGC
GCCATCTGATCGTTGGCAACCAGCATCGCAGTGGGAACGATGCCCTCATTCAGCATTTGCATGGTTTGTT
GAAAACCGGACATGGCACTCCAGTCGCCTTCCCGTTCCGCTATCGGCTGAATTTGATTGCGAGTGAGATA
TTTATGCCAGCCAGCCAGACGCAGACGCGCCGAGACAGAACTTAATGGGCCCGCTAACAGCGCGATTTGC
TGGTGACCCAATGCGACCAGATGCTCCACGCCCAGTCGCGTACCGTCTTCATGGGAGAAAATAATACTGT
TGATGGGTGTCTGGTCAGAGACATCAAGAAATAACGCCGGAACATTAGTGCAGGCAGCTTCCACAGCAAT
GGCATCCTGGTCATCCAGCGGATAGTTAATGATCAGCCCACTGACGCGTTGCGCGAGAAGATTGTGCACC
GCCGCTTTACAGGCTTCGACGCCGCTTCGTTCTACCATCGACACCACCACGCTGGCACCCAGTTGATCGG
CGCGAGATTTAATCGCCGCGACAATTTGCGACGGCGCGTGCAGGGCCAGACTGGAGGTGGCAACGCCAAT
CAGCAACGACTGTTTGCCCGCCAGTTGTTGTGCCACGCGGTTGGGAATGTAATTCAGCTCCGCCATCGCC
GCTTCCACTTTTTCCCGCGTTTTCGCAGAAACGTGGCTGGCCTGGTTCACCACGCGGGAAACGGTCTGAT
AAGAGACACCGGCATACTCTGCGACATCGTATAACGTTACTGGTTTCACATTCACCACCCTGAATTGACT
CTCTTCCGGGCGCTATCATGCCATACCGCGAAAGGTTTTGCACCATTCGATGGTGTCGGGTACCGAGCTC
GAATT
[32 nt withheld, positions 3039-3070]
CGGTCGAGGTGCCGTAAAGCT
[56 nt withheld, positions 3092-3147]
G
[124 nt withheld, positions 3149-3272]
CGCCTGATGCGGTATTTTCTCCTTACGCATCTGTGCGGTATTTCACACCGCATATGGTGCACTCTCAGTA
CAATCTGCTCTGATGCCGCATAGTTAAGCCAGCCCCGACACCCGCCAACACCCGCTGACGCGCCCTGACG
GGCTTGTCTGCTCCCGGCATCCGCTTACAGACAAGCTGTGACCGTCTCCGGGAGCTGCATGTGTCAGAGG
TTTTCACCGTCATCACCGAAACGCGCGAGACGAAAGGGCCTCGTGATACGCCTATTTTTATAGGTTAATG
TCATGATAATAATGGTTTCTTAGACGTCAGGTGGCACTTTTCGGGGAAATGTGCGCGGAACCCCTATTTG
TTTATTTTTCTAAATACATTCAAATATGTATCCGCTCATGAGACAATAACCCTGATAAATGCTTCAATAA
TATTGAAAAAGGAAGAGTATGAGTATTCAACATTTCCGTGTCGCCCTTATTCCCTTTTTTGCGGCATTTT
GCCTTCCTGTTTTTGCTCACCCAGAAACGCTGGTGAAAGTAAAAGATGCTGAAGATCAGTTGGGTGCACG
AGTGGGTTACATCGAACTGGATCTCAACAGCGGTAAGATCCTTGAGAGTTTTCGCCCCGAAGAACGTTTT
CCAATGATGAGCACTTTTAAAGTTCTGCTATGTCATACACTATTATCCCGTATTGACGCCGGGCAAGAGC
AACTCGGTCGCCGGGCGCGGTATTCTCAGAATGACTTGGTTGAGTACTCACCAGTCACAGAAAAGCATCT
TACGGATGGCATGACAGTAAGAGAATTATGCAGTGCTGCCATAACCATGAGTGATAACACTGCGGCCAAC
TTACTTCTGACAACGATCGGAGGACCGAAGGAGCTAACCGCTTTTTTGCACAACATGGGGGATCATGTAA
CTCGCCTTGATCGTTGGGAACCGGAGCTGAATGAAGCCATACCAAACGACGAGCGTGACACCACGATGCC
TGTAGCAATGGCAACAACGTTGCGCAAACTATTAACTGGCGAACTACTTACTCTAGCTTCCCGGCAACAA
TTAATAGACTGGATGGAGGCGGATAAAGTTGCAGGACCACTTCTGCGCTCGGCCCTTCCGGCTGGCTGGT
TTATTGCTGATAAATCTGGAGCCGGTGAGCGTGGGTCTCGCGGTATCATTGCAGCACTGGGGCCAGATGG
TAAGCCCTCCCGTATCGTAGTTATCTACACGACGGGGAGTCAGGCAACTATGGATGAACGAAATAGACAG
ATCGCTGAGATAGGTGCCTCACTGATTAAGCATTGGTAACTGTCAGACCAAGTTTACTCATATATACTTT
AGATTGATTTAAAACTTCATTTTTAATTTAAAAGGATCTAGGTGAAGATCCTTTTTGATAATCTCATGAC
CAAAATCCCTTAACGTGAGTTTTCGTTCCACTGAGCGTCAGACCCCGTAGAAAAGATCAAAGGATCTTCT
TGAGATCCTTTTTTTCTGCGCGTAATCTGCTGCTTGCAAACAAAAAAACCACCGCTACCAGCGGTGGTTT
GTTTGCCGGATCAAGAGCTACCAACTCTTTTTCCGAAGGTAACTGGCTTCAGCAGAGCGCAGATACCAAA
TACTGTCCTTCTAGTGTAGCCGTAGTTAGGCCACCACTTCAAGAACTCTGTAGCACCGCCTACATACCTC
GCTCTGCTAATCCTGTTACCAGTGGCTGCTGCCAGTGGCGATAAGTCGTGTCTTACCGGGTTGGACTCAA
GACGATAGTTACCGGATAAGGCGCAGCGGTCGGGCTGAACGGGGGGTTCGTGCACACAGCCCAGCTTGGA
GCGAACGACCTACACCGAACTGAGATACCTACAGCGTGAGCTATGAGAAAGCGCCACGCTTCCCGAAGGG
AGAAAGGCGGACAGGTATCCGGTAAGCGGCAGGGTCGGAACAGGAGAGCGCACGAGGGAGCTTCCAGGGG
GAAACGCCTGGTATCTTTATAGTCCTGTCGGGTTTCGCCACCTCTGACTTGAGCGTCGATTTTTGTGATG
CTCGTCAGGGGGGCGGAGCCTATGGAAAAACGCCAGCAACGCGGCCTTTTTACGGTTCCTGGCCTTTTGC
TGGCCTTTTGCTCACATGTTCTTTCCTGCGTTATCCCCTGATTCTGTGGATAACCGTATTACCGCCTTTG
AGTGAGCTGATACCGCTCGCCGCAGCCGAACGACCGAGCGCAGCGAGTCAGTGAGCGAGGAAGCGGAAGA
GCGCCCAATACGCAAACCGCCTCTCCCCGCGCGTTGGCCGATTCATTAATGCAGCTGAT
