>Addgene plasmid #83928 | hsDCX-pHAT | addgene partial sequence | sequence record 166104 | T7 5'-TAATACGACTCACTATAGGG-3'
ATTCCTCTAGCAATAATTTTGTTTAACTTTAAGAAGGAGATATATCCATGAGTCATCACCATCACCATCA
CTCCATGCTGGAAGTTCTGTTCCAGGGGCCCACCATGGGTCGACAGCTGAGGGGAGCTATGGAACTTGAT
TTTGGACACTTTGACGAAAGAGATAAGACATCCAGGAACATGCGAGGCTCCCGGATGAATGGGTTGCCTA
GCCCCACTCACAGCGCCCACTGTAGCTTCTACCGAACCAGAACCTTGCAGGCACTGAGTAATGAGAAGAA
AGCCAAGAAGGTACGTTTCTACCGCAATGGGGACCGCTACTTCAAGGGGATTGTGTACGCTGTGTCCTCT
GACCGTTTTCGCAGCTTTGACGCCTTGCTGGCTGACCTGACGCGATCTCTGTCCGACAACATCAACCTGC
CTCAGGGAGTGCGTTACATTTACACCATTGATGGATCCAGGAAGATCGGAAGCATGGATGAACTGGAGGA
AGGGGAAAGCTATGTCTGTTCCTCAGACAACTTCTTTAAAAAGGTGGAGTACACCAAGAATGTCAATCCC
AACTGGTCTGTCAACGTAAAAACATCTGCCAATATGAAAGCCCCCCAGTCTTTGGCTAGCAGCAACAGTG
CACAGGCCAGGGAGAACAAGGACTTTGTGCGCCCCAAGCTGGTTACCATCATCCGCAGTGGGGTGAAGCC
TCGGAAGGCTGTGCGTGTGCTTCTGAACAAGAAGACAGCCCACTCTTTTGAGCAAGTCCTCACTGATATC
ACAGAAGCCATCAAACTGGAGACCGGGGTTGTCAAAAAACTCTACACTCTGGATGGAAAACAGGTAACTT
GTCTCCATGATTTCTTTGGTGATGATGATGTGTTTATTGCCTGTGGTCCTGAAAAATTTCGCTATGCTCA
GGATGATTTTTCTCTGGATGAAAATGAATGCCGAGTCATGAAGGGAAACCCATCAGCCACAGCTGGCCCA
AAGGCATCCCCAACACCTCAGAAGACTTCAGCCAAGAGCCCTGGTCCTATGCGCCGAAGCAAGTCTCCAG
CTGACTCAGGTAA
