>Addgene plasmid #83928 | hsDCX-pHAT | addgene partial sequence | sequence record 166105 | lacI-F 5'-GCTTGCTGCAACTCTCTCAG-3'
GGCAATCAGCTGTTGCCCGTCTCACTGGTGAAAAGAAAAACCACCCTGGCGCCCAATACGCAAACCGCCT
CTCCCCGCGCGTTGGCCGATTCATTAATGCAGCTGGCACGACAGGTTTCCCGACTGGAAAGCGGGCAGTG
AGCGCAACGCAATTAATGTAAGTTAGCTCACTCATTAGGCACCCCAGGCTTTACACTTTATGCTTCCGAC
CTGCAGGCATGCAAGCT
[32 nt withheld, positions 228-259]
CCTTTGACGTTGGAGTCCACGTTCTTT
[37 nt withheld, positions 287-323]
ACACTATCTCGGTCTATTCTTTTGATTTATAAGGGATTTTGCCGATTTCGGCCTATTGGTTAAAAAATGA
GCTGATTTAACAAAAATTTAACGCGAATTTTAACAAAATATTAACGCTTACAATTTCCATTCGCCATTCA
GGCTGCGCAACTGTTGGGAAGGGCGATCGGTGCGGGCCTCTTCGCTATTACGCCAGGTTATCCGGATATA
GTTCCTCCTTTCAGCAAAAAACCCCTCAAGACCCGTTTAGAGGCCCCAAGGGGTTATGCTAGTTATTGCT
CAGCGGTGGCAGCAGCCAACTCAGCTTCCTTTCGGGCTTTGTTAGCAGCCGGATCAAGCTGGGATTTAGG
TGACACTATAGAATACTCAAGCTTTCATTTTTCGAACTGCGGGTGGCTCCAGGGCTGAGGGGAACTCATG
GAATCACCAAGCGAGTCCGAGTCATCCAAGGACAGAGGCAGGTACAGGTCCTTGTGCTTCCGGAGGCTGC
CAGGACTGGTGGGCGTAGAGATGGGAGACTGCTTAGACTTGGGGGTAGAGAGCTGGCTGCTGGAGGTTCC
GTTTGCGTCTTGGTCGTTACCTGAGTCAGCTGGAGACTTGCTTCGGCGCATAGGACCAGGGCTCTTGGCT
GAAGTCTTCTGAGGTGTTGGGGATGCCTTTGGGCCAGCTGTGGCTGATGGG
